Addgene plasmid #58250: retro-puro vector
Purpose: (Empty Backbone) Retroviral expression vector encoding an empty IRES-Puromycin cassette
Depositing lab: Georgios Stathopoulos. Depositing organization: University of Patras. Publication: Mast cells mediate malignant pleural effusion formation. Giannou AD, Marazioti A, Spella M, Kanellakis NI, Apostolopoulou H, Psallidas I, Prijovich ZM, Vreka M, Zazara DE, Lilis I, Papaleonidopoulos V, Kairi CA, Patmanidi AL, Giopanou I, Spiropoulou N, Harokopos V, Aidinis V, Spyratos D, Teliousi S, Papadaki H, Taraviras S, Snyder LA, Eickelberg O, Kardamakis D, Iwakura Y, Feyerabend TB, Rodewald HR, Kalomenidis I, Blackwell TS, Agalioti T, Stathopoulos GT. J Clin Invest. 2015 Jun;125(6):2317-34. doi: 10.1172/JCI79840. Epub 2015 Apr 27. PubMed 25915587.
Backbone
  Vector backbone: MigR1
  Backbone manufacturer: Warren Pear (Addgene plasmid #27490)
  Modifications to backbone: Hind III digestion to insert IRES-Puro
  Vector type: Mammalian Expression, Retroviral
  Selectable markers: Puromycin
Growth in bacteria
  Bacterial resistance: Ampicillin, 100 μg/mL
  Growth temperature: 37°C
  Growth strain: XL1 Blue
  Copy number: High Copy
Terms and licenses: Academic/Nonprofit Terms; Industry Terms: Not Available to Industry
Depositor comments: The IRES-puro insert of this plasmid was taken by Hind III digestion from pPyCAG-CRE-IP plasmid and was inserted into the mIGR1 backbone digested by Hind III
How to cite: retro-puro vector was a gift from Georgios Stathopoulos (Addgene plasmid # 58250 ; http://n2t.net/addgene:58250 ; RRID:Addgene_58250)
