[The description below was written by a language model from this plasmid's Addgene catalogue record and pLannotate feature annotations shown in this document.]
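Description:
The retro-puro vector is an empty gammaretroviral expression backbone derived from MigR1, an MSCV-type vector. It was made by moving an IRES-puromycin fragment from the plasmid pPyCAG-CRE-IP into MigR1 using HindIII. In bacteria it is maintained as a high-copy plasmid through a ColE1/pUC-type origin and selected with ampicillin via the β-lactamase gene. The rest of the bacterial portion consists of annotated remnants with no evident role (lac promoter/operator and fragments of lacI, lacZα, rop, bom and the tetracycline resistance gene).

The proviral unit runs from a murine embryonic stem cell virus 5' LTR through the Ψ packaging signal and a truncated, start-codon-deficient MMLV gag segment, which together allow the genomic RNA to be efficiently encapsidated when the plasmid is introduced into a packaging cell line that supplies the viral proteins in trans. Downstream lie an EMCV IRES and the puromycin N-acetyltransferase gene, followed by a bovine growth hormone polyadenylation signal and a short SV40 promoter fragment that were probably carried in with the transferred cassette, and then the 3' LTR. No separate internal promoter is annotated, so transcription is presumably driven by the 5' LTR. A gene of interest cloned upstream of the IRES would be expressed from the same bicistronic transcript as the puromycin marker, linking transgene expression to drug selection in transduced mammalian cells. The record does not describe specific cloning sites.

As deposited, the vector carries no insert, and no GFP is annotated in place of the parental reporter. It serves as a cloning backbone and as a matched empty-vector control for generating stable puromycin-resistant cell populations.
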