Features (pLannotate 1.2.2; 20 found; start..end, strand, type, name):
     47..561     +  LTR            3' LTR: 3' long terminal repeat from murine embryonic stem cell virus
    723..739     -  protein_bind   lac operator: The lac repressor binds to the lac operator to inhibit transcription in E. coli. This inhibition can be relieved by adding lactose or isopropyl-β-D-thiogalactopyranoside (IPTG). lac repressor encoded by lacI
    747..777     -  promoter       lac promoter: promoter for the E. coli lac operon
    792..813     -  protein_bind   CAP binding site: CAP binding activates transcription in the presence of cAMP. E. coli catabolite activator protein
    826..918     -  CDS            lacI (fragment): lac repressor; lacI; The lac repressor binds to the lac operator to inhibit transcription in E. coli. This inhibition can be relieved by adding lactose or isopropyl-β-D-thiogalactopyranoside (IPTG).
   1101..1689    -  rep_origin     ori: high-copy-number ColE1/pMB1/pBR322/pUC origin of replication
   1860..2720    -  CDS            AmpR: β-lactamase; bla; confers resistance to ampicillin, carbenicillin, and related antibiotics
   2721..2825    -  promoter       AmpR promoter: bla
   2920..2955    +  CDS            rop (fragment): Rop protein, which maintains plasmids at low copy number; rop
   3057..3156    +  misc_feature   bom (fragment): basis of mobility region from pBR322
   3162..3316    -  CDS            lacZα (fragment): LacZα fragment of β-galactosidase; lacZ fragment
   3319..3592    -  CDS            TcR (fragment): tetracycline efflux protein; tet; confers resistance to tetracycline
   3593..3691    +  CDS            env (fragment): murine leukemia virus gPr80 envelope polyprotein precursor; env; proteolytically cleaved into gp70SU and p15TM subunits
   3733..4249    +  LTR            5' LTR: 5' long terminal repeat from murine embryonic stem cell virus
   4313..4654    +  misc_feature   MESV Ψ: packaging signal of murine embryonic stem cell virus
   4721..5137    +  CDS            gag (truncated): truncated Moloney murine leukemia virus (MMLV) gag gene lacking the start codon
   5271..5733    +  misc_feature   IRES: internal ribosome entry site (IRES) of the encephalomyocarditis virus (EMCV)
   5747..6346    +  CDS            PuroR: puromycin N-acetyltransferase; pac from Streptomyces alboniger; confers resistance to puromycin
   6433..6657    +  polyA_signal   bGH poly(A) signal: bovine growth hormone polyadenylation signal
   6661..6677    +  promoter       SV40 promoter (fragment): SV40 enhancer and early promoter
>Addgene plasmid #58250 | retro-puro vector | depositor full sequence | sequence record 89641 | retro-puro vector sequence 6691 bps
ATCGATAAAATAAAAGATTTTATTTAGTCTCCAGAAAAAGGGGGGAATGAAAGACCCCACCTGTAGGTTT
GGCAAGCTAGCTTAAGTAACGCCATTTTGCAAGGCATGGAAAATACATAACTGAGAATAGAGAAGTTCAG
ATCAAGGTTAGGAACAGAGAGACAGCAGAATATGGGCCAAACAGGATATCTGTGGTAAGCAGTTCCTGCC
CCGGCTCAGGGCCAAGAACAGATGGTCCCCAGATGCGGTCCCGCCCTCAGCAGTTTCTAGAGAACCATCA
GATGTTTCCAGGGTGCCCCAAGGACCTGAAATGACCCTGTGCCTTATTTGAACTAACCAATCAGTTCGCT
TCTCGCTTCTGTTCGCGCGCTTCTGCTCCCCGAGCTCAATAAAAGAGCCCACAACCCCTCACTCGGCGCG
CCAGTCCTCCGATAGACTGCGTCGCCCGGGTACCCGTGTATCCAATAAACCCTCTTGCAGTTGCATCCGA
CTTGTGGTCTCGCTGTTCCTTGGGAGGGTCTCCTCTGAGTGATTGACTACCCGTCAGCGGGGGTCTTTCA
TGGGTAACAGTTTCTTGAAGTTGGAGAACAACATTCTGAGGGTAGGAGTCGAATATTAAGTAATCCTGAC
TCAATTAGCCACTGTTTTGAATCCACATACTCCAATACTCCTGAAATAGTTCATTATGGACAGCGCAAAA
AGAGCTGGGGAGAATTGTGAAATTGTTATCCGCTCACAATTCCACACAACATACGAGCCGGAAGCATAAA
GTGTAAAGCCTGGGGTGCCTAATGAGTGAGCTAACTCACATTAATTGCGTTGCGCTCACTGCCCGCTTTC
CAGTCGGGAAACCTGTCGTGCCAGCTGCATTAATGAATCGGCCAACGCGCGGGGAGAGGCGGTTTGCGTA
TTGGGCGCTCTTCCGCTTCCTCGCTCACTGACTCGCTGCGCTCGGTCGTTCGGCTGCGGCGAGCGGTATC
AGCTCACTCAAAGGCGGTAATACGGTTATCCACAGAATCAGGGGATAACGCAGGAAAGAACATGTGAGCA
AAAGGCCAGCAAAAGGCCAGGAACCGTAAAAAGGCCGCGTTGCTGGCGTTTTTCCATAGGCTCCGCCCCC
CTGACGAGCATCACAAAAATCGACGCTCAAGTCAGAGGTGGCGAAACCCGACAGGACTATAAAGATACCA
GGCGTTTCCCCCTGGAAGCTCCCTCGTGCGCTCTCCTGTTCCGACCCTGCCGCTTACCGGATACCTGTCC
GCCTTTCTCCCTTCGGGAAGCGTGGCGCTTTCTCATAGCTCACGCTGTAGGTATCTCAGTTCGGTGTAGG
TCGTTCGCTCCAAGCTGGGCTGTGTGCACGAACCCCCCGTTCAGCCCGACCGCTGCGCCTTATCCGGTAA
CTATCGTCTTGAGTCCAACCCGGTAAGACACGACTTATCGCCACTGGCAGCAGCCACTGGTAACAGGATT
AGCAGAGCGAGGTATGTAGGCGGTGCTACAGAGTTCTTGAAGTGGTGGCCTAACTACGGCTACACTAGAA
GGACAGTATTTGGTATCTGCGCTCTGCTGAAGCCAGTTACCTTCGGAAAAAGAGTTGGTAGCTCTTGATC
CGGCAAACAAACCACCGCTGGTAGCGGTGGTTTTTTTGTTTGCAAGCAGCAGATTACGCGCAGAAAAAAA
GGATCTCAAGAAGATCCTTTGATCTTTTCTACGGGGTCTGACGCTCAGTGGAACGAAAACTCACGTTAAG
GGATTTTGGTCATGAGATTATCAAAAAGGATCTTCACCTAGATCCTTTTAAATTAAAAATGAAGTTTTAA
ATCAATCTAAAGTATATATGAGTAAACTTGGTCTGACAGTTACCAATGCTTAATCAGTGAGGCACCTATC
TCAGCGATCTGTCTATTTCGTTCATCCATAGTTGCCTGACTCCCCGTCGTGTAGATAACTACGATACGGG
AGGGCTTACCATCTGGCCCCAGTGCTGCAATGATACCGCGAGACCCACGCTCACCGGCTCCAGATTTATC
AGCAATAAACCAGCCAGCCGGAAGGGCCGAGCGCAGAAGTGGTCCTGCAACTTTATCCGCCTCCATCCAG
TCTATTAATTGTTGCCGGGAAGCTAGAGTAAGTAGTTCGCCAGTTAATAGTTTGCGCAACGTTGTTGCCA
TTGCTACAGGCATCGTGGTGTCACGCTCGTCGTTTGGTATGGCTTCATTCAGCTCCGGTTCCCAACGATC
AAGGCGAGTTACATGATCCCCCATGTTGTGCAAAAAAGCGGTTAGCTCCTTCGGTCCTCCGATCGTTGTC
AGAAGTAAGTTGGCCGCAGTGTTATCACTCATGGTTATGGCAGCACTGCATAATTCTCTTACTGTCATGC
CATCCGTAAGATGCTTTTCTGTGACTGGTGAGTACTCAACCAAGTCATTCTGAGAATAGTGTATGCGGCG
ACCGAGTTGCTCTTGCCCGGCGTCAATACGGGATAATACCGCGCCACATAGCAGAACTTTAAAAGTGCTC
ATCATTGGAAAACGTTCTTCGGGGCGAAAACTCTCAAGGATCTTACCGCTGTTGAGATCCAGTTCGATGT
AACCCACTCGTGCACCCAACTGATCTTCAGCATCTTTTACTTTCACCAGCGTTTCTGGGTGAGCAAAAAC
AGGAAGGCAAAATGCCGCAAAAAAGGGAATAAGGGCGACACGGAAATGTTGAATACTCATACTCTTCCTT
TTTCAATATTATTGAAGCATTTATCAGGGTTATTGTCTCATGAGCGGATACATATTTGAATGTATTTAGA
AAAATAAACAAATAGGGGTTCCGCGCACATTTCCCCGAAAAGTGCCACCTGACGTCTAAGAAACCATTAT
TATCATGACATTAACCTATAAAAATAGGCGTATCACGAGGCCCTTTCGTCTCGCGCGTTTCGGTGATGAC
GGTGAAAACCTCTGACACATGCAGCTCCCGGAGACGGTCACAGCTTGTCTGTAAGCGGATGCCGGGAGCA
GACAAGCCCGTCAGGGCGCGTCAGCGGGTGTTGGCGGGTGTCGGGGCTGGCTTAACTATGCGGCATCAGA
GCAGATTGTACTGAGAGTGCACCATATGCGGTGTGAAATACCGCACAGATGCGTAAGGAGAAAATACCGC
ATCAGGCGCCATTCGCCATTCAGGCTGCGCAACTGTTGGGAAGGGCGATCGGTGCGGGCCTCTTCGCTAT
TACGCCAGCTGGCGAAAGGGGGATGTGCTGCAAGGCGATTAAGTTGGGTAACGCCAGGGTTTTCCCAGTC
ACGACGTTGTAAAACGACGGCCAGTGCCACGCTCTCCCTTATGCGACTCCTGCATTAGGAAGCAGCCCAG
TAGTAGGTTGAGGCCGTTGAGCACCGCCGCCGCAAGGAATGGTGCATGCAAGGAGATGGCGCCCAACAGT
CCCCCGGCCACGGGGCCTGCCACCATACCCACGCCGAAACAAGCGCTCATGAGCCCGAAGTGGCGAGCCC
GATCTTCCCCATCGGTGATGTCGGCGATATAGGCGCCAGCAACCGCACCTGTGGCGCCGGTGATGCCGGC
CACGATGCGTCCGGCGTAGAGGCGATTAGTCCAATTTGTTAAAGACAGGATATCAGTGGTCCAGGCTCTA
GTTTTGACTCAACAATATCACCAGCTGAAGCCTATAGAGTACGAGCCATAGATAAAATAAAAGATTTTAT
TTAGTCTCCAGAAAAAGGGGGGAATGAAAGACCCCACCTGTAGGTTTGGCAAGCTAGCTTAAGTAACGCC
ATTTTGCAAGGCATGGAAAATACATAACTGAGAATAGAGAAGTTCAGATCAAGGTTAGGAACAGAGAGAC
AGCAGAATATGGGCCAAACAGGATATCTGTGGTAAGCAGTTCCTGCCCCGGCTCAGGGCCAAGAACAGAT
GGTCCCCAGATGCGGTCCCGCCCTCAGCAGTTTCTAGAGAACCATCAGATGTTTCCAGGGTGCCCCAAGG
ACCTGAAATGACCCTGTGCCTTATTTGAACTAACCAATCAGTTCGCTTCTCGCTTCTGTTCGCGCGCTTC
TGCTCCCCGAGCTCAATAAAAGAGCCCACAACCCCTCACTCGGCGCGCCAGTCCTCCGATAGACTGCGTC
GCCCGGGTACCCGTATTCCCAATAAAGCCTCTTGCTGTTTGCATCCGAATCGTGGACTCGCTGATCCTTG
GGAGGGTCTCCTCAGATTGATTGACTGCCCACCTCGGGGGTCTTTCATTTGGAGGTTCCACCGAGATTTG
GAGACCCCTGCCCAGGGACCACCGACCCCCCCGCCGGGAGGTAAGCTGGCCAGCGGTCGTTTCGTGTCTG
TCTCTGTCTTTGTGCGTGTTTGTGCCGGCATCTAATGTTTGCGCCTGCGTCTGTACTAGTTAGCTAACTA
GCTCTGTATCTGGCGGACCCGTGGTGGAACTGACGAGTTCTGAACACCCGGCCGCAACCCTGGGAGACGT
CCCAGGGACTTTGGGGGCCGTTTTTGTGGCCCGACCTGAGGAAGGGAGTCGATGTGGAATCCGACCCCGT
CAGGATATGTGGTTCTGGTAGGAGACGAGAACCTAAAACAGTTCCCGCCTCCGTCTGAATTTTTGCTTTC
GGTTTGGAACCGAAGCCGCGCGTCTTGTCTGCTGCAGCGCTGCAGCATCGTTCTGTGTTGTCTCTGTCTG
ACTGTGTTTCTGTATTTGTCTGAAAATTAGGGCCAGACTGTTACCACTCCCTTAAGTTTGACCTTAGGTC
ACTGGAAAGATGTCGAGCGGATCGCTCACAACCAGTCGGTAGATGTCAAGAAGAGACGTTGGGTTACCTT
CTGCTCTGCAGAATGGCCAACCTTTAACGTCGGATGGCCGCGAGACGGCACCTTTAACCGAGACCTCATC
ACCCAGGTTAAGATCAAGGTCTTTTCACCTGGCCCGCATGGACACCCAGACCAGGTCCCCTACATCGTGA
CCTGGGAAGCCTTGGCTTTTGACCCCCCTCCCTGGGTCAAGCCCTTTGTACACCCTAAGCCTCCGCCTCC
TCTTCCTCCATCCGCCCCGTCTCTCCCCCTTGAACCTCCTCGTTCGACCCCGCCTCGATCCTCCCTTTAT
CCAGCCCTCACTCCTTCTCTAGGCGCCGGAATTAGATCTCTCGAGGTTAACGAATTCCGCCCCCCCCCCC
TAACGTTACTGGCCGAAGCCGCTTGGAATAAGGCCGGTGTGCGTTTGTCTATATGTTATTTTCCACCATA
TTGCCGTCTTTTGGCAATGTGAGGGCCCGGAAACCTGGCCCTGTCTTCTTGACGAGCATTCCTAGGGGTC
TTTCCCCTCTCGCCAAAGGAATGCAAGGTCTGTTGAATGTCGTGAAGGAAGCAGTTCCTCTGGAAGCTTC
TTGAAGACAAACAACGTCTGTAGCGACCCTTTGCAGGCAGCGGAACCCCCCACCTGGCGACAGGTGCCTC
TGCGGCCAAAAGCCACGTGTATAAGATACACCTGCAAAGGCGGCACAACCCCAGTGCCACGTTGTGAGTT
GGATAGTTGTGGAAAGAGTCAAATGGCTCTCCTCAAGCGTATTCAACAAGGGGCTGAAGGATGCCCAGAA
GGTACCCCATTGTATGGGATCTGATCTGGGGCCTCGGTGCACATGCTTTACATGTGTTTAGTCGAGGTTA
AAAAAACGTCTAGGCCCCCCGAACCACGGGGACGTGGTTTTCCTTTGAAAAACACGATGATAATATGGCC
ACAACCATGACCGAGTACAAGCCCACGGTGCGCCTCGCCACCCGCGACGACGTCCCCAGGGCCGTACGCA
CCCTCGCCGCCGCGTTCGCCGACTACCCCGCCACGCGCCACACCGTCGATCCGGACCGCCACATCGAGCG
GGTCACCGAGCTGCAAGAACTCTTCCTCACGCGCGTCGGGCTCGACATCGGCAAGGTGTGGGTCGCGGAC
GACGGCGCCGCGGTGGCGGTCTGGACCACGCCGGAGAGCGTCGAAGCGGGGGCGGTGTTCGCCGAGATCG
GCCCGCGCATGGCCGAGTTGAGCGGTTCCCGGCTGGCCGCGCAGCAACAGATGGAAGGCCTCCTGGCGCC
GCACCGGCCCAAGGAGCCCGCGTGGTTCCTGGCCACCGTCGGCGTCTCGCCCGACCACCAGGGCAAGGGT
CTGGGCAGCGCCGTCGTGCTCCCCGGAGTGGAGGCGGCCGAGCGCGCCGGGGTGCCCGCCTTCCTGGAGA
CCTCCGCGCCCCGCAACCTCCCCTTCTACGAGCGGCTCGGCTTCACCGTCACCGCCGACGTCGAGGTGCC
CGAAGGACCGCGCACCTGGTGCATGACCCGCAAGCCCGGTGCCTGACGCCCGCCCCACGACCCGCAGCGC
CCGACCGAAAGGAGCGCACGACCCCATGCATCGATGATCTAGAGCTCGCTGATCAGCCTCGACTGTGCCT
TCTAGTTGCCAGCCATCTGTTGTTTGCCCCTCCCCCGTGCCTTCCTTGACCCTGGAAGGTGCCACTCCCA
CTGTCCTTTCCTAATAAAATGAGGAAATTGCATCGCATTGTCTGAGTAGGTGTCATTCTATTCTGGGGGG
TGGGGTGGGGCAGGACAGCAAGGGGGAGGATTGGGAAGACAATAGCAGGCATGCTGGGGATGCGGTGGGC
TCTATGGCTTCTGAGGCGGAAAGAACCTGCAGCCCAAGCTT
