>Addgene plasmid #58250 | retro-puro vector | addgene partial sequence | sequence record 93191 | BGH-rev 5'-TAGAAGGCACAGTCGAGG-3'
CATGGGGTCGTGCGCTCCTTTCGGTCGGGCGCTGCGGGTCGTGGGGCGGGCGTCAGGCACCGGGCTTGCG
GGTCATGCACCAGGTGCGCGGTCCTTCGGGCACCTCGACGTCGGCGGTGACGGTGAAGCCGAGCCGCTCG
TAGAAGGGGAGGTTGCGGGGCGCGGAGGTCTCCAGGAAGGCGGGCACCCCGGCGCGCTCGGCCGCCTCCA
CTCCGGGGAGCACGACGGCGCTGCCCAGACCCTTGCCCTGGTGGTCGGGCGAGACGCCGACGGTGGCCAG
GAACCACGCGGGCTCCTTGGGCCGGTGCGGCGCCAGGAGGCCTTCCATCTGTTGCTGCGCGGCCAGCCGG
GAACCGCTCAACTCGGCCATGCGCGGGCCGATCTCGGCGAACACCGCCCCCGCTTCGACGCTCTCCGGCG
TGGTCCAGACCGCCACCGCGGCGCCGTCGTCCGCGACCCACACCTTGCCGATGTCGAGCCCGACGCGCGT
GAGGAAGAGTTCTTGCAGCTCGGTGACCCGCTCGATGTGGCGGTCCGGATCGACGGTGTGGCGCGTGGCG
GGGTAGTCGGCGAACGCGGCGGCGAGGGTGCGTACGGCCCTGGGGACGTCGTCGCGGGTGGCGAGGCGCA
CCGTGGGCTTGTACTCGGTCATGGTTGTGGCCATATTATCATCGTGTTTTTCAAAGGAAAACCACGTCCC
CGTGGTTCGGGGGGCCTAGACGTTTTTTTAACCTCGACTAAACACATGTAAAGCATGTGCACCGAGGCCC
CAGATCAGATCCCATACAATGGGGTACCTTCTGGGCATCCTTCAGCCCCTTGTTGAATACGCTTGAGGAG
AGCCATTTGACTCTTTCCACAACTATCCAACTCACAACGTGG
