>Addgene plasmid #58250 | retro-puro vector | addgene partial sequence | sequence record 94580 | gag-F 5'-ccaacctttaacgtcggatg-3'
CTCATCACCCAGGTTAAGATCAAGGTCTTTTCACCTGGCCCGCATGGACACCCAGACCAGGTCCCCTACA
TCGTGACCTGGGAAGCCTTGGCTTTTGACCCCCCTCCCTGGGTCAAGCCCTTTGTACACCCTAAGCCTCC
GCCTCCTCTTCCTCCATCCGCCCCGTCTCTCCCCCTTGAACCTCCTCGTTCGACCCCGCCTCGATCCTCC
CTTTATCCAGCCCTCACTCCTTCTCTAGGCGCCGGAATTAGATCTCTCGAGGTTAACGAATTCCGCCCCC
CCCCCCTAACGTTACTGGCCGAAGCCGCTTGGAATAAGGCCGGTGTGCGTTTGTCTATATGTTATTTTCC
ACCATATTGCCGTCTTTTGGCAATGTGAGGGCCCGGAAACCTGGCCCTGTCTTCTTGACGAGCATTCCTA
GGGGTCTTTCCCCTCTCGCCAAAGGAATGCAAGGTCTGTTGAATGTCGTGAAGGAAGCAGTTCCTCTGGA
AGCTTCTTGAAGACAAACAACGTCTGTAGCGACCCTTTGCAGGCAGCGGAACCCCCCACCTGGCGACAGG
TGCCTCTGCGGCCAAAAGCCACGTGTATAAGATACACCTGCAAAGGCGGCACAACCCCAGTGCCACGTTG
TGAGTTGGATAGTTGTGGAAAGAGTCAAATGGCTCTCCTCAAGCGTATTCAACAAGGGGCTGAAGGATGC
CCAGAAGGTACCCCATTGTATGGGATCTGATCTGGGGCCTCGGTGCACATGCTTTACATGTGTTTAGTCG
AGGTTAAAAAAACGTCTAGGCCCCCCGAACCACGGGGACGTGGTTTTCCTTTGAAAAA
